>Addgene plasmid #74063 | pZ8-P_dCas9 | addgene partial sequence | sequence record 140820 | pBAD-R 5'-GATTTAATCTGTATCAGG-3'
ACGGATCCCCGGGAATTCTGTTTCCTGTGTGTCAGCCCACCTTCCTCTTCTTCTTGGGGTCACCTCCTAG
CTGACTCAAATCAATGCGTGTTTCATAAAGACCAGTGATGGATTGATGGATAAGAGTGGCATCTAAAACT
TCTTTTGTAGACGTATATCGTTTACGATCAATTGTTGTATCAAAATATTTAAAAGCAGCGGGAGCTCCAA
GATTCGTCNACGTNAATAAATGAATAATATTTTCTGCTTGTTCACGTATTGGTTTGTCTCTATGTTTGTT
A
