>Addgene plasmid #74063 | pZ8-P_dCas9 | addgene partial sequence | sequence record 140821 | pEXT20-F2 5'-GCATAATTCGTGTCGC-3'
ACATCATAACGGTTCTGGCAAATATTCTGAAATGAGCTGCTCCAGCGTCCAAGAATATGCCCCCGCGCGC
CGGGTGGGGAGCGAAGGGAACCCCCAAGGAATTGGCGTTGAGGTGGTGATTTTGCATGTTTTACTCAAAA
TCACTTTGATGGTCACAAAATTACACAACTTTTACAGTGACCTACATTGCTTTTTAAAGAATTAGTGTGG
TGTGCGATCCCCGGGTACCCAGCTTGAGTAGGACAAATCCGCCGAGCTTCGACGAGATTTTCAGGAGCTA
AGGAAGCTAAAATGGACTACAAAGACCATGACGGTGATTATAAAGATCATGACATCGATTACAAGGATGA
CGATGACAAGATGGCCCCCAAGAAGAAGAGGAAGGTGGGCCGCGGAATGGATAAGAAATACTCAATAGGC
TTAGCTATCGGCACAAATAGCGTCGGATGGGCGGTGATCACTGATGAATATAAGGTTCCGTCTAAAAAGT
TCAAGGTTCTGGGAAATACAGACCGCCACAGTATCAAAAAAAATCTTATAGGGGCTCTTTTATTTGACAG
TGGAGAGACAGCGGAAGCGACTCGTCTCAAACGGACAGCTCGTAGAAGGTATACACGTCGGAAGAATCGT
ATTTGTTATCTACAGGAGATTTTTTCAAATGAGATGGCGAAAGTAGATGATAGTTTCTTTCATCGACTTG
AAGAGTCTTTTTTGGTGGAAGAAGACAAGAAGCATGAACGTCATCCTATTTTTGGAAATATAGTAGATGA
AGTTGCTTATCATGAGAAATATCCAACTATCTATCATCTGCGAAAAAAATTGGTAGATTCTACTGATAAA
GCGGATTTGCGCTTAATCTATTTGGCCTTAGCGCATATGATTAAGTTTCGTGGTCAT
