[The description below was written by a language model from this plasmid's Addgene catalogue record.]
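Description:
pZ8-P_dCas9 is a bacterial expression plasmid built for CRISPR interference work, derived from the pZ8-1 family through a backbone recorded as pZ8-Prp. It is maintained in E. coli under kanamycin selection. The record lists the copy number as unknown and does not describe the origins of replication. The associated work concerns metabolic engineering of Corynebacterium glutamicum, which suggests that organism is the intended expression host, although the catalogue fields do not explicitly say so. No feature table is provided, so details such as terminators, ribosome binding sites or any regulator genes carried on the backbone cannot be confirmed.

The payload is dcas9, inserted by Gibson assembly downstream of the propionate-inducible prpD2 promoter (PprpD2). dCas9 is the catalytically inactive form of the Cas9 nuclease: it can still be directed to a DNA target by a guide RNA, but it binds without cutting and so blocks transcription initiation or elongation at the targeted gene. Because dcas9 sits under a propionate-responsive promoter, production of the repressor protein can be switched on by adding propionate, and knockdown becomes conditional rather than constitutive. The species origin of the dcas9 gene is not stated. The record also mentions no guide RNA cassette on this plasmid, so the guide is presumably supplied from a separate construct. The plasmid is typically used as the dCas9-supplying component of a CRISPRi system for tunable repression of chosen genes, for example to redirect metabolic flux without making permanent genome edits.
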