Addgene plasmid #74063: pZ8-P_dCas9
Purpose: pZ8-1 plasmid carrying dcas9 driven by the propionate-inducible prpD2 promoter (PprpD2), KanR
Depositing lab: Timothy Lu. Depositing organization: Massachusetts Institute of Technology. Publication: Corynebacterium glutamicum Metabolic Engineering with CRISPR Interference (CRISPRi). Cleto S, Jensen JV, Wendisch VF, Lu TK. ACS Synth Biol. 2016 Feb 16. 10.1021/acssynbio.5b00216 PubMed 26829286.
Backbone
  Vector backbone: pZ8-Prp
  Vector type: Bacterial Expression, CRISPR, Synthetic Biology
Growth in bacteria
  Bacterial resistance: Kanamycin, 50 μg/mL
  Growth temperature: 37°C
  Growth strain: DH5alpha
  Copy number: Unknown
Gene/Insert
  Gene/Insert name: dcas9
  Promoter: Propionate inducible promoter (prp)
  Cloning method: Gibson Cloning
  Sequencing primers: 5′ GGCAGCCATCGGAAGCTGTGG
Terms and licenses: Academic/Nonprofit Terms; Industry Terms: Not Available to Industry
How to cite: pZ8-P_dCas9 was a gift from Timothy Lu (Addgene plasmid # 74063 ; http://n2t.net/addgene:74063 ; RRID:Addgene_74063)
