LOCUS       Exported 11504 bp ds-DNA circular SYN 12-MAY-2021
DEFINITION  pZ8-1 plasmid carrying dcas9 driven by the propionate-inducible
            prpD2 promoter (PprpD2), KanR.
ACCESSION   .
VERSION     .
KEYWORDS    pZ8-P_dCas9
SOURCE      synthetic DNA construct
  ORGANISM  synthetic DNA construct
REFERENCE   1 (bases 1 to 11504)
  AUTHORS   Cleto S, Jensen JV, Wendisch VF, Lu TK
  TITLE     Corynebacterium glutamicum Metabolic Engineering with CRISPR
            Interference (CRISPRi).
  JOURNAL   ACS Synth Biol. 2016 Feb 16.
  PUBMED    26829286
REFERENCE   2 (bases 1 to 11504)
  AUTHORS   .
  TITLE     Direct Submission
  JOURNAL   Exported May 12, 2021 from SnapGene Server 1.1.58
            http://www.snapgene.com
FEATURES             Location/Qualifiers
     source          1..11504
                     /organism="synthetic DNA construct"
                     /mol_type="other DNA"
     CDS             521..586
                     /codon_start=1
                     /product="three tandem FLAG(R) epitope tags, followed by an
                     enterokinase cleavage site"
                     /label=3xFLAG
                     /translation="DYKDHDGDYKDHDIDYKDDDDK"
     CDS             593..613
                     /codon_start=1
                     /product="nuclear localization signal of SV40 (simian virus
                     40) large T antigen"
                     /label=SV40 NLS
                     /translation="PKKKRKV"
     CDS             623..4726
                     /codon_start=1
                     /product="nickase mutant of the Cas9 endonuclease from the
                     Streptococcus pyogenes Type II CRISPR/Cas system"
                     /label=Cas9(D10A)
                     /note="generates RNA-guided single strand nicks in DNA due
                     to the D10A mutation in the RuvC catalytic domain"
                     /translation="MDKKYSIGLAIGTNSVGWAVITDEYKVPSKKFKVLGNTDRHSIKK
                     NLIGALLFDSGETAEATRLKRTARRRYTRRKNRICYLQEIFSNEMAKVDDSFFHRLEES
                     FLVEEDKKHERHPIFGNIVDEVAYHEKYPTIYHLRKKLVDSTDKADLRLIYLALAHMIK
                     FRGHFLIEGDLNPDNSDVDKLFIQLVQTYNQLFEENPINASGVDAKAILSARLSKSRRL
                     ENLIAQLPGEKKNGLFGNLIALSLGLTPNFKSNFDLAEDAKLQLSKDTYDDDLDNLLAQ
                     IGDQYADLFLAAKNLSDAILLSDILRVNTEITKAPLSASMIKRYDEHHQDLTLLKALVR
                     QQLPEKYKEIFFDQSKNGYAGYIDGGASQEEFYKFIKPILEKMDGTEELLVKLNREDLL
                     RKQRTFDNGSIPHQIHLGELHAILRRQEDFYPFLKDNREKIEKILTFRIPYYVGPLARG
                     NSRFAWMTRKSEETITPWNFEEVVDKGASAQSFIERMTNFDKNLPNEKVLPKHSLLYEY
                     FTVYNELTKVKYVTEGMRKPAFLSGEQKKAIVDLLFKTNRKVTVKQLKEDYFKKIECFD
                     SVEISGVEDRFNASLGTYHDLLKIIKDKDFLDNEENEDILEDIVLTLTLFEDREMIEER
                     LKTYAHLFDDKVMKQLKRRRYTGWGRLSRKLINGIRDKQSGKTILDFLKSDGFANRNFM
                     QLIHDDSLTFKEDIQKAQVSGQGDSLHEHIANLAGSPAIKKGILQTVKVVDELVKVMGR
                     HKPENIVIEMARENQTTQKGQKNSRERMKRIEEGIKELGSQILKEHPVENTQLQNEKLY
                     LYYLQNGRDMYVDQELDINRLSDYDVDHIVPQSFLKDDSIDNKVLTRSDKNRGKSDNVP
                     SEEVVKKMKNYWRQLLNAKLITQRKFDNLTKAERGGLSELDKAGFIKRQLVETRQITKH
                     VAQILDSRMNTKYDENDKLIREVKVITLKSKLVSDFRKDFQFYKVREINNYHHAHDAYL
                     NAVVGTALIKKYPKLESEFVYGDYKVYDVRKMIAKSEQEIGKATAKYFFYSNIMNFFKT
                     EITLANGEIRKRPLIETNGETGEIVWDKGRDFATVRKVLSMPQVNIVKKTEVQTGGFSK
                     ESILPKRNSDKLIARKKDWDPKKYGGFDSPTVAYSVLVVAKVEKGKSKKLKSVKELLGI
                     TIMERSSFEKNPIDFLEAKGYKEVKKDLIIKLPKYSLFELENGRKRMLASAGELQKGNE
                     LALPSKYVNFLYLASHYEKLKGSPEDNEQKQLFVEQHKHYLDEIIEQISEFSKRVILAD
                     ANLDKVLSAYNKHRDKPIREQAENIIHLFTLTNLGAPAAFKYFDTTIDRKRYTSTKEVL
                     DATLIHQSITGLYETRIDLSQLGGD"
     CDS             4727..4747
                     /codon_start=1
                     /product="nuclear localization signal of SV40 (simian virus
                     40) large T antigen"
                     /label=SV40 NLS
                     /translation="PKKKRKV"
     primer_bind     complement(4833..4850)
                     /label=pBAD Reverse
                     /note="For vectors with E. coli araBAD promoter, reverse
                     primer"
     terminator      5003..5089
                     /gene="Escherichia coli rrnB"
                     /label=rrnB T1 terminator
                     /note="transcription terminator T1 from the E. coli rrnB
                     gene"
     terminator      5181..5208
                     /label=rrnB T2 terminator
                     /note="transcription terminator T2 from the E. coli rrnB
                     gene"
     promoter        5227..5318
                     /gene="bla"
                     /label=AmpR promoter
     primer_bind     complement(5537..5556)
                     /label=Amp-R
                     /note="Ampicillin resistance gene, reverse primer"
     CDS             complement(9263..10078)
                     /codon_start=1
                     /gene="aph(3')-Ia"
                     /product="aminoglycoside phosphotransferase"
                     /label=KanR
                     /note="confers resistance to kanamycin in bacteria or G418
                     (Geneticin(R)) in eukaryotes"
                     /translation="MSHIQRETSCSRPRLNSNMDADLYGYKWARDNVGQSGATIYRLYG
                     KPDAPELFLKHGKGSVANDVTDEMVRLNWLTEFMPLPTIKHFIRTPDDAWLLTTAIPGK
                     TAFQVLEEYPDSGENIADALAVFLRRLHSIPVCNCPFNSDRVFRLAQAQSRMNNGLVDA
                     SDFDDERNGWPVEQVWKEMHKLLPFSPDSVVTHGDFSLDNLIFDEGKLIGCIDVGRVGI
                     ADRYQDLAILWNCLGEFSPSLQKRLFQKYGIDNPDMNKLQFHLMLDEFF"
     primer_bind     9986..10005
                     /label=Kan-R
                     /note="Kanamycin resistance gene, reverse primer"
     primer_bind     10070..10089
                     /label=pENTR-R
                     /note="pENTR vectors, reverse primer"
     primer_bind     complement(10539..10556)
                     /label=L4440
                     /note="L4440 vector, forward primer"
     rep_origin      complement(10673..11218)
                     /direction=LEFT
                     /label=p15A ori
                     /note="Plasmids containing the medium-copy-number p15A
                     origin of replication can be propagated in E. coli cells
                     that contain a second plasmid with the ColE1 origin. "
     primer_bind     complement(10753..10772)
                     /label=pBR322ori-F
                     /note="pBR322 origin, forward primer"
ORIGIN
        1 cggtacgcct gcggccaaat ttgattcctt tcagctttgc ttcctgtcgg ccctcattcg
       61 tgcgctctag gatcagtgat ccgggcttat cgactgcacg gtgcaccaat gcttctggcg
      121 tcaggcagcc atcggaagct gtggtatggc tgtgcaggtc gtaaatcact gcataattcg
      181 tgtcgctcaa ggcgcactcc cgttctggat aatgtttttt gcgccgacat cataacggtt
      241 ctggcaaata ttctgaaatg agctgctcca gcgtccaaga atatgccccc gcgcgccggg
      301 tggggagcga agggaacccc caaggaattg gcgttgaggt ggtgattttg catgttttac
      361 tcaaaatcac tttgatggtc acaaaattac acaactttta cagtgaccta cattgctttt
      421 taaagaatta gtgtggtgtg cgatccccgg gtacccagct tgagtaggac aaatccgccg
      481 agcttcgacg agattttcag gagctaagga agctaaaatg gactacaaag accatgacgg
      541 tgattataaa gatcatgaca tcgattacaa ggatgacgat gacaagatgg cccccaagaa
      601 gaagaggaag gtgggccgcg gaatggataa gaaatactca ataggcttag ctatcggcac
      661 aaatagcgtc ggatgggcgg tgatcactga tgaatataag gttccgtcta aaaagttcaa
      721 ggttctggga aatacagacc gccacagtat caaaaaaaat cttatagggg ctcttttatt
      781 tgacagtgga gagacagcgg aagcgactcg tctcaaacgg acagctcgta gaaggtatac
      841 acgtcggaag aatcgtattt gttatctaca ggagattttt tcaaatgaga tggcgaaagt
      901 agatgatagt ttctttcatc gacttgaaga gtcttttttg gtggaagaag acaagaagca
      961 tgaacgtcat cctatttttg gaaatatagt agatgaagtt gcttatcatg agaaatatcc
     1021 aactatctat catctgcgaa aaaaattggt agattctact gataaagcgg atttgcgctt
     1081 aatctatttg gccttagcgc atatgattaa gtttcgtggt cattttttga ttgagggaga
     1141 tttaaatcct gataatagtg atgtggacaa actatttatc cagttggtac aaacctacaa
     1201 tcaattattt gaagaaaacc ctattaacgc aagtggagta gatgctaaag cgattctttc
     1261 tgcacgattg agtaaatcaa gacgattaga aaatctcatt gctcagctcc ccggtgagaa
     1321 gaaaaatggc ttatttggga atctcattgc tttgtcattg ggtttgaccc ctaattttaa
     1381 atcaaatttt gatttggcag aagatgctaa attacagctt tcaaaagata cttacgatga
     1441 tgatttagat aatttattgg cgcaaattgg agatcaatat gctgatttgt ttttggcagc
     1501 taagaattta tcagatgcta ttttactttc agatatccta agagtaaata ctgaaataac
     1561 taaggctccc ctatcagctt caatgattaa acgctacgat gaacatcatc aagacttgac
     1621 tcttttaaaa gctttagttc gacaacaact tccagaaaag tataaagaaa tcttttttga
     1681 tcaatcaaaa aacggatatg caggttatat tgatggggga gctagccaag aagaatttta
     1741 taaatttatc aaaccaattt tagaaaaaat ggatggtact gaggaattat tggtgaaact
     1801 aaatcgtgaa gatttgctgc gcaagcaacg gacctttgac aacggctcta ttccccatca
     1861 aattcacttg ggtgagctgc atgctatttt gagaagacaa gaagactttt atccattttt
     1921 aaaagacaat cgtgagaaga ttgaaaaaat cttgactttt cgaattcctt attatgttgg
     1981 tccattggcg cgtggcaata gtcgttttgc atggatgact cggaagtctg aagaaacaat
     2041 taccccatgg aattttgaag aagttgtcga taaaggtgct tcagctcaat catttattga
     2101 acgcatgaca aactttgata aaaatcttcc aaatgaaaaa gtactaccaa aacatagttt
     2161 gctttatgag tattttacgg tttataacga attgacaaag gtcaaatatg ttactgaagg
     2221 aatgcgaaaa ccagcatttc tttcaggtga acagaagaaa gccattgttg atttactctt
     2281 caaaacaaat cgaaaagtaa ccgttaagca attaaaagaa gattatttca aaaaaataga
     2341 atgttttgat agtgttgaaa tttcaggagt tgaagataga tttaatgctt cattaggtac
     2401 ctaccatgat ttgctaaaaa ttattaaaga taaagatttt ttggataatg aagaaaatga
     2461 agatatctta gaggatattg ttttaacatt gaccttattt gaagataggg agatgattga
     2521 ggaaagactt aaaacatatg ctcacctctt tgatgataag gtgatgaaac agcttaaacg
     2581 tcgccgttat actggttggg gacgtttgtc tcgaaaattg attaatggta ttagggataa
     2641 gcaatctggc aaaacaatat tagatttttt gaaatcagat ggttttgcca atcgcaattt
     2701 tatgcagctg atccatgatg atagtttgac atttaaagaa gacattcaaa aagcacaagt
     2761 gtctggacaa ggcgatagtt tacatgaaca tattgcaaat ttagctggta gccctgctat
     2821 taaaaaaggt attttacaga ctgtaaaagt tgttgatgaa ttggtcaaag taatggggcg
     2881 gcataagcca gaaaatatcg ttattgaaat ggcacgtgaa aatcagacaa ctcaaaaggg
     2941 ccagaaaaat tcgcgagagc gtatgaaacg aatcgaagaa ggtatcaaag aattaggaag
     3001 tcagattctt aaagagcatc ctgttgaaaa tactcaattg caaaatgaaa agctctatct
     3061 ctattatctc caaaatggaa gagacatgta tgtggaccaa gaattagata ttaatcgttt
     3121 aagtgattat gatgtcgatc acattgttcc acaaagtttc cttaaagacg attcaataga
     3181 caataaggtc ttaacgcgtt ctgataaaaa tcgtggtaaa tcggataacg ttccaagtga
     3241 agaagtagtc aaaaagatga aaaactattg gagacaactt ctaaacgcca agttaatcac
     3301 tcaacgtaag tttgataatt taacgaaagc tgaacgtgga ggtttgagtg aacttgataa
     3361 agctggtttt atcaaacgcc aattggttga aactcgccaa atcactaagc atgtggcaca
     3421 aattttggat agtcgcatga atactaaata cgatgaaaat gataaactta ttcgagaggt
     3481 taaagtgatt accttaaaat ctaaattagt ttctgacttc cgaaaagatt tccaattcta
     3541 taaagtacgt gagattaaca attaccatca tgcccatgat gcgtatctaa atgccgtcgt
     3601 tggaactgct ttgattaaga aatatccaaa acttgaatcg gagtttgtct atggtgatta
     3661 taaagtttat gatgttcgta aaatgattgc taagtctgag caagaaatag gcaaagcaac
     3721 cgcaaaatat ttcttttact ctaatatcat gaacttcttc aaaacagaaa ttacacttgc
     3781 aaatggagag attcgcaaac gccctctaat cgaaactaat ggggaaactg gagaaattgt
     3841 ctgggataaa gggcgagatt ttgccacagt gcgcaaagta ttgtccatgc cccaagtcaa
     3901 tattgtcaag aaaacagaag tacagacagg cggattctcc aaggagtcaa ttttaccaaa
     3961 aagaaattcg gacaagctta ttgctcgtaa aaaagactgg gatccaaaaa aatatggtgg
     4021 ttttgatagt ccaacggtag cttattcagt cctagtggtt gctaaggtgg aaaaagggaa
     4081 atcgaagaag ttaaaatccg ttaaagagtt actagggatc acaattatgg aaagaagttc
     4141 ctttgaaaaa aatccgattg actttttaga agctaaagga tataaggaag ttaaaaaaga
     4201 cttaatcatt aaactaccta aatatagtct ttttgagtta gaaaacggtc gtaaacggat
     4261 gctggctagt gccggagaat tacaaaaagg aaatgagctg gctctgccaa gcaaatatgt
     4321 gaatttttta tatttagcta gtcattatga aaagttgaag ggtagtccag aagataacga
     4381 acaaaaacaa ttgtttgtgg agcagcataa gcattattta gatgagatta ttgagcaaat
     4441 cagtgaattt tctaagcgtg ttattttagc agatgccaat ttagataaag ttcttagtgc
     4501 atataacaaa catagagaca aaccaatacg tgaacaagca gaaaatatta ttcatttatt
     4561 tacgttgacg aatcttggag ctcccgctgc ttttaaatat tttgatacaa caattgatcg
     4621 taaacgatat acgtctacaa aagaagtttt agatgccact cttatccatc aatccatcac
     4681 tggtctttat gaaacacgca ttgatttgag tcagctagga ggtgacccca agaagaagag
     4741 gaaggtgggc tgacacacag gaaacagaat tcccggggat ccgtcgacct gcagccaagc
     4801 ttctgttttg gcggatgaga gaagattttc agcctgatac agattaaatc agaacgcaga
     4861 agcggtctga taaaacagaa tttgcctggc ggcagtagcg cggtggtccc acctgacccc
     4921 atgccgaact cagaagtgaa acgccgtagc gccgatggta gtgtggggtc tccccatgcg
     4981 agagtaggga actgccaggc atcaaataaa acgaaaggct cagtcgaaag actgggcctt
     5041 tcgttttatc tgttgtttgt cggtgaacgc tctcctgagt aggacaaatc cgccgggagc
     5101 ggatttgaac gttgcgaagc aacggcccgg agggtggcgg gcaggacgcc cgccataaac
     5161 tgccaggcat caaattaagc agaaggccat cctgacggat ggcctttttg cgtttctaca
     5221 aactcttttg tttatttttc taaatacatt caaatatgta tccgctcatg agacaataac
     5281 cctgataaat gcttcaataa tattgaaaaa ggaagagtat gagtattcaa catttccgtg
     5341 tcgcccttat tccctttttt gcggcatttt gccttcctgt ttttgctcac ccagaaacgc
     5401 tggtgaaagt aaaagatgct gaagatcagt tgggtgcacg agtgggttac atcgaactgg
     5461 atctcaacag cggtaagatc cttgagagtt ttcgccccga agaacgtttt ccaatgatga
     5521 gcacttttaa agttctgcta tgtggcgcgg tattatcccg tgttgacgcc gggcaagagc
     5581 aactcggtcg ccgcatacac tattctcaga atgacttggt tgagtactgc ggcgtcgctg
     5641 atcgccctgg cgacgttgtg cgggtggctt gtccctgagg gcgctgcgac agatagctaa
     5701 aaatctgggt caggatcgcc gtagagcgcg cgtcgtcgat tggaggcttc ccctttggtt
     5761 gacggtcttc aatcgctcta cggcgatcct gacgcttttt tgttgcgtac cgtcgatcgt
     5821 tttatttctg tcgatcccga aaaagttttt gccttttgta aaaaacttct cggtcgcccc
     5881 gcaaattttc gattccagat tttttaaaaa ccaagccaga aatacgacac accgtttgca
     5941 gataatctgt ctttcggaaa aatcaagtgc gatacaaaat ttttagcacc cctgagctgc
     6001 gcaaagtccc gcttcgtgaa aattttcgtg ccgcgtgatt ttccgccaaa aactttaacg
     6061 aacgttcgtt ataatggtgt catgaccttc acgacgaagt actaaaattg gcccgaatca
     6121 tcagctatgg atctctctga tgtcgcgctg gagtccgacg cgctcgatgc tgccgtcgat
     6181 ttaaaaacgg tgatcggatt tttccgagct ctcgatacga cggacgcgcc agcatcacga
     6241 gactgggcca gtgccgcgag cgacctagaa actctcgtgg cggatcttga ggagctggct
     6301 gacgagctgc gtgctcggcc agcgccagga ggacgcacag tagtggagga tgcaatcagt
     6361 tgcgcctact gcggtggcct gattcctccc cggcctgacc cgcgaggacg gcgcgcaaaa
     6421 tattgctcag atgcgtgtcg tgccgcagcc agccgcgagc gcgccaacaa acgccacgcc
     6481 gaggagctgg aggcggctag gtcgcaaatg gcgctggaag tgcgtccccc gagcgaaatt
     6541 ttggccatgg tcgtcacaga gctggaagcg gcagcgagaa ttatccgcga tcgtggcgcg
     6601 gtgcccgcag gcatgacaaa catcgtaaat gccgcgtttc gtgtggccgt ggccgcccag
     6661 gacgtgtcag cgccgccacc acctgcaccg aatcggcagc agcgtcgcgc gtcgaaaaag
     6721 cgcacaggcg gcaagaagcg ataagctgca cgaatacctg aaaaatgttg aacgccccgt
     6781 gagcggtaac tcacagggcg tcggctaacc cccagtccaa acctgggaga aagcgctcaa
     6841 aaatgactct agcggattca cgagacattg acacaccggc ctggaaattt tccgctgatc
     6901 tgttcgacac ccatcccgag ctcgcgctgc gatcacgtgg ctggacgagc gaagaccgcc
     6961 gcaaattcct cgctcacctg ggcagagaaa atttccaggg cagcaagacc cgcgacttcg
     7021 ccagcgcttg gatcaaagac ccggacacgg gagaaacaca gccgaagtta taccgagttg
     7081 gttcaaaatc gcttgcccgg tgccagtatg ttgctctgac gcacgcgcag cacgcagccg
     7141 tgcttgtcct ggacattgat gtgccgagcc accaggccgg cgggaaaatc gagcacgtaa
     7201 accccgaggt ctacgcgatt ttggagcgct gggcacgcct ggaaaaagcg ccagcttgga
     7261 tcggcgtgaa tccactgagc gggaaatgcc agctcatctg gctcattgat ccggtgtatg
     7321 ccgcagcagg catgagcagc ccgaatatgc gcctgctggc tgcaacgacc gaggaaatga
     7381 cccgcgtttt cggcgctgac caggcttttt cacataggct gagccgtggc cactgcactc
     7441 tccgacgatc ccagccgtac cgctggcatg cccagcacaa tcgcgtggat cgcctagctg
     7501 atcttatgga ggttgctcgc atgatctcag gcacagaaaa acctaaaaaa cgctatgagc
     7561 aggagttttc tagcggacgg gcacgtatcg aagcggcaag aaaagccact gcggaagcaa
     7621 aagcacttgc cacgcttgaa gcaagcctgc cgagcgccgc tgaagcgtct ggagagctga
     7681 tcgacggcgt ccgtgtcctc tggactgctc cagggcgtgc cgcccgtgat gagacggctt
     7741 ttcgccacgc tttgactgtg ggataccagt taaaagcggc tggtgagcgc ctaaaagaca
     7801 ccaagggtca tcgagcctac gagcgtgcct acaccgtcgc tcaggcggtc ggaggaggcc
     7861 gtgagcctga tctgccgccg gactgtgacc gccagacgga ttggccgcga cgtgtgcgcg
     7921 gctacgtcgc taaaggccag ccagtcgtcc ctgctcgtca gacagagacg cagagccagc
     7981 cgaggcgaaa agctctggcc actatgggaa gacgtggcgg taaaaaggcc gcagaacgct
     8041 ggaaagaccc aaacagtgag tacgcccgag cacagcgaga aaaactagct aagtccagtc
     8101 aacgacaagc taggaaagct aaaggaaatc gcttgaccat tgcaggttgg tttatgactg
     8161 ttgagggaga gactggctcg tggccgacaa tcaatgaagc tatgtctgaa tttagcgtgt
     8221 cacgtcagac cgtgaataga gcacttaagg tctgcgggca ttgaacttcc acgaggacgc
     8281 cgaaagcttc ccagtaaatg tgccatctcg taggcagaaa acggttcccc cgtagggtct
     8341 ctctcttggc ctcctttcta ggtcgggctg attgctcttg aagctctcta ggggggctca
     8401 caccataggc agataacgtt ccccaccggc tcgcctcgta agcgcacaag gactgctccc
     8461 aaagatcttc aaagccactg ccgcgactgc cttcgcgaag ccttgccccg cggaaatttc
     8521 ctccaccgag ttcgtgcaca cccctatgcc aagcttcttt caccctaaat tcgagagatt
     8581 ggattcttac cgtggaaatt cttcgcaaaa atcgtcccct gatcgccctt gcgacgttgg
     8641 cgtcggtgcc gctggttgcg cttggcttga ccgacttgat cctccggcgt tcagcctgtg
     8701 ccacagccga caggatggtg accaccattt gccccatatc accgtcggta ctgatcccgt
     8761 cgtcaataaa ccgaaccgct acaccctgag catcaaactc ttttatcagt tggatcatgt
     8821 cggcgtgtcg cggccaagac ggtcgagctt cttcaccaga atgacatcac cttcctccac
     8881 cttcatcctc agcaaatcca gcccttcccg atctgttgaa ctgccggatg ccttgtcggt
     8941 aaagatgcgg ttagctttta cccctgcatc tttgagcgct gaggtctgcc tcgtgaagaa
     9001 ggtgttgctg actcatacca ggcctgaatc gccccatcat ccagccagaa agtgagggag
     9061 ccacggttga tgagagcttt gttgtaggtg gaccagttgg tgattttgaa cttttgcttt
     9121 gccacggaac ggtctgcgtt gtcgggaaga tgcgtgatct gatccttcaa ctcagcaaaa
     9181 gttcgattta ttcaacaaag ccgccgtccc gtcaagtcag cgtaatgctc tgccagtgtt
     9241 acaaccaatt aaccaattct gattagaaaa actcatcgag catcaaatga aactgcaatt
     9301 tattcatatc aggattatca ataccatatt tttgaaaaag ccgtttctgt aatgaaggag
     9361 aaaactcacc gaggcagttc cataggatgg caagatcctg gtatcggtct gcgattccga
     9421 ctcgtccaac atcaatacaa cctattaatt tcccctcgtc aaaaataagg ttatcaagtg
     9481 agaaatcacc atgagtgacg actgaatccg gtgagaatgg caaaagctta tgcatttctt
     9541 tccagacttg ttcaacaggc cagccattac gctcgtcatc aaaatcactc gcatcaacca
     9601 aaccgttatt cattcgtgat tgcgcctgag cgagacgaaa tacgcgatcg ctgttaaaag
     9661 gacaattaca aacaggaatc gaatgcaacc ggcgcaggaa cactgccagc gcatcagcaa
     9721 tattttcacc tgaatcagga tattcttcta atacctggaa tgctgttttc ccggggatcg
     9781 cagtggtgag taaccatgca tcatcaggag tacggataaa atgcttgatg gtcggaagag
     9841 gcataaattc cgtcagccag tttagtctga ccatctcatc tgtaacatca ttggcaacgc
     9901 tacctttgcc atgtttcaga aacaactctg gcgcatcggg cttcccatac aatcgataga
     9961 ttgtcgcacc tgattgcccg acattatcgc gagcccattt atacccatat aaatcagcat
    10021 ccatgttgga atttaatcgc ggcctcgagc aagacgtttc ccgttgaata tggctcataa
    10081 caccccttgt attactgttt atgtaagcag acagttttat tgttcatgat gatatatttt
    10141 tatcttgtgc aatgtaacat cagagatttt gagacacaac gtggctttgt tgaataaatc
    10201 gaacttttgc tgagttgaag gatcagatca cgcatcttcc cgacaacgca gaccgttccg
    10261 tggcaaagca aaagttcaaa atcaccaact ggtccaccta caacaaagct ctcatcaacc
    10321 gtggctccct cactttctgg ctggatgatg gggcgattca ggcctggtat gagtcagcaa
    10381 caccttcttc acgaggcaga cctcagcgct agcggagtgt atactggctt actatgttgg
    10441 cactgatgag ggtgtcagtg aagtgcttca tgtggcagga gaaaaaaggc tgcaccggtg
    10501 cgtcagcaga atatgtgata caggatatat tccgcttcct cgctcactga ctcgctacgc
    10561 tcggtcgttc gactgcggcg agcggaaatg gcttacgaac ggggcggaga tttcctggaa
    10621 gatgccagga agatacttaa cagggaagtg agagggccgc ggcaaagccg tttttccata
    10681 ggctccgccc ccctgacaag catcacgaaa tctgacgctc aaatcagtgg tggcgaaacc
    10741 cgacaggact ataaagatac caggcgtttc cccctggcgg ctccctcgtg cgctctcctg
    10801 ttcctgcctt tcggtttacc ggtgtcattc cgctgttatg gccgcgtttg tctcattcca
    10861 cgcctgacac tcagttccgg gtaggcagtt cgctccaagc tggactgtat gcacgaaccc
    10921 cccgttcagt ccgaccgctg cgccttatcc ggtaactatc gtcttgagtc caacccggaa
    10981 agacatgcaa aagcaccact ggcagcagcc actggtaatt gatttagagg agttagtctt
    11041 gaagtcatgc gccggttaag gctaaactga aaggacaagt tttggtgact gcgctcctcc
    11101 aagccagtta cctcggttca aagagttggt agctcagaga accttcgaaa aaccgccctg
    11161 caaggcggtt ttttcgtttt cagagcaaga gattacgcgc agaccaaaac gatctcaaga
    11221 agatcatctt attaaggggt ctgacgctca gtggaacgaa aactcacgtt aagggatttt
    11281 ggtcatgaga ttatcaaaaa ggatcttcac ctagatcctt ttaaattaaa aatgaagttt
    11341 taaatcaatc taaagtatat atgagtaaac ttggtctgac agttaccaat gcttaatcag
    11401 tgaggcacct atctcagcga tctgtctatt tcgttcatcc atagttgcct gactccccgt
    11461 cgtgtagata actacgatac gggagggctt accatctggc ccca
//
